>Addgene plasmid #111451 | Kv7.4 AD (325-645, C643A, Δ 368-492)/S536D/L540D/pET28HMT | addgene full sequence | sequence record 215119 | Addgene NGS Result
AACAGTCCCCCGGCCACGGGGCCTGCCACCATACCCACGCCGAAACAAGCGCTCATGAGCCCGAAGTGGC
GAGCCCGATCTTCCCCATCGGTGATGTCGGCGATATAGGCGCCAGCAACCGCACCTGTGGCGCCGGTGAT
GCCGGCCACGATGCGTCCGGCGTAGAGGATCGAGATCTCGATCCCGCGAAATTAATACGACTCACTATAG
GGGAATTGTGAGCGGATAACAATTCCCCTCTAGAAATAATTTTGTTTAACTTTAAGAAGGAGATATACCA
TGGGTTCTTCTCACCATCACCATCACCATGGTTCTTCTATGAAAATCGAAGAAGGTAAACTGGTAATCTG
GATTAACGGCGATAAAGGCTATAACGGTCTCGCTGAAGTCGGTAAGAAATTCGAGAAAGATACCGGAATT
AAAGTCACCGTTGAGCATCCGGATAAACTGGAAGAGAAATTCCCACAGGTTGCGGCAACTGGCGATGGCC
CTGACATTATCTTCTGGGCACACGACCGCTTTGGTGGCTACGCTCAATCTGGCCTGTTGGCTGAAATCAC
CCCGGACAAAGCGTTCCAGGACAAGCTGTATCCGTTTACCTGGGATGCCGTACGTTACAACGGCAAGCTG
ATTGCTTACCCGATCGCTGTTGAAGCGTTATCGCTGATTTATAACAAAGATCTGCTGCCGAACCCGCCAA
AAACCTGGGAAGAGATCCCGGCGCTGGATAAAGAACTGAAAGCGAAAGGTAAGAGCGCGCTGATGTTCAA
CCTGCAAGAACCGTACTTCACCTGGCCGCTGATTGCTGCTGACGGGGGTTATGCGTTCAAGTATGAAAAC
GGCAAGTACGACATTAAAGACGTGGGCGTGGATAACGCTGGCGCGAAAGCGGGTCTGACCTTCCTGGTTG
ACCTGATTAAAAACAAACACATGAATGCAGACACCGATTACTCCATCGCAGAAGCTGCCTTTAATAAAGG
CGAAACAGCGATGACCATCAACGGCCCGTGGGCATGGTCCAACATCGACACCAGCAAAGTGAATTATGGT
GTAACGGTACTGCCGACCTTCAAGGGTCAACCATCCAAACCGTTCGTTGGCGTGCTGAGCGCAGGTATTA
ACGCCGCCAGTCCGAACAAAGAGCTGGCAAAAGAGTTCCTCGAAAACTATCTGCTGACTGATGAAGGTCT
GGAAGCGGTTAATAAAGACAAACCGCTGGGTGCCGTAGCGCTGAAGTCTTACGAGGAAGAGTTGGCGAAA
GATCCACGTATTGCCGCCACTATGGAAAACGCCCAGAAAGGTGAAATCATGCCGAACATCCCGCAGATGT
CCGCTTTCTGGTATGCCGTGCGTACTGCGGTGATCAACGCCGCCAGCGGTCGTCAGACTGTCGATGAAGC
CCTGAAAGACGCGCAGACTAATTCGAGCTCGAACAACAACAACAATAACAATAACAACAACCTCGGGATC
GAGGAAAACCTGTATTTTCAGGGCCATATGAAGGTCCAGGAGCAGCACCGGCAGAAGCACTTCGAGAAGC
GGAGGATGCCGGCAGCCAACCTCATCCAGGCTGCCTGGCGCCTGTACTCCACCGATATGAGCCGGGCCTA
CCTGACAGCCACCTGGTACAAGCTTGCATCTCTGAGACTCAAACCCCGCACCTCTGCTGAGGATGCCCCC
TCAGAGGAAGTAGCAGAGGAGAAGAGCTACCAGTGTGAGCTCACGGTGGACGACATCATGCCTGCTGTGA
AGACAGTCATCCGCGACATCAGGATTGACAAGTTCCTGGTGGCCAAAAGGAAATTCAAGGAGACACTGCG
ACCGTACGACGTGAAGGACGTCATTGAGCAGTACTCAGCAGGCCACCTGGACATGCTGGGCCGGATCAAG
AGCCTGCAAACTCGGGTGGACCAAATTGTGGGTCGGGGGCCCGGGGACAGGAAGGCCCGGGAGAAGGGCG
ACAAGGGGCCCTCCGACGCGGAGGTGGTGGATGAAATCAGCATGATGGGACGCGTGGTCAAGGTGGAGAA
GCAGGTGCAGTCCATCGAGCACAAGCTGGACCTGCTGTTGGGCTTCTATTCGCGCGCCCTGCGCTAATAG
CTCGAGCACCACCACCACCACCACTGAGATCCGGCTGCTAACAAAGCCCGAAAGGAAGCTGAGTTGGCTG
CTGCCACCGCTGAGCAATAACTAGCATAACCCCTTGGGGCCTCTAAACGGGTCTTGAGGGGTTTTTTGCT
GAAAGGAGGAACTATATCCGGATTGGCGAATGGG
[124 nt withheld, positions 2275-2398]
C
[91 nt withheld, positions 2400-2490]
A
[49 nt withheld, positions 2492-2540]
CCTTTGACGTTGGAGTCCACGTTCTTT
[37 nt withheld, positions 2568-2604]
ACCCTATCTCGGTCTATTCTTTTGATTTATAAGGGATTTTGCCGATTTCGGCCTATTGGTTAAAAAATGA
GCTGATTTAACAAAAATTTAACGCGAATTTTAACAAAATATTAACGCTTACAATTTAGGTGGCACTTTTC
GGGGAAATGTGCGCGGAACCCCTATTTGTTTATTTTTCTAAATACATTCAAATATGTATCCGCTCATGAA
TTAATTCTTAGAAAAACTCATCGAGCATCAAATGAAACTGCAATTTATTCATATCAGGATTATCAATACC
ATATTTTTGAAAAAGCCGTTTCTGTAATGAAGGAGAAAACTCACCGAGGCAGTTCCATAGGATGGCAAGA
TCCTGGTATCGGTCTGCGATTCCGACTCGTCCAACATCAATACAACCTATTAATTTCCCCTCGTCAAAAA
TAAGGTTATCAAGTGAGAAATCACCATGAGTGACGACTGAATCCGGTGAGAATGGCAAAAGTTTATGCAT
TTCTTTCCAGACTTGTTCAACAGGCCAGCCATTACGCTCGTCATCAAAATCACTCGCATCAACCAAACCG
TTATTCATTCGTGATTGCGCCTGAGCGAGACGAAATACGCGATCGCTGTTAAAAGGACAATTACAAACAG
GAATCGAATGCAACCGGCGCAGGAACACTGCCAGCGCATCAACAATATTTTCACCTGAATCAGGATATTC
TTCTAATACCTGGAATGCTGTTTTCCCGGGGATCGCAGTGGTGAGTAACCATGCATCATCAGGAGTACGG
ATAAAATGCTTGATGGTCGGAAGAGGCATAAATTCCGTCAGCCAGTTTAGTCTGACCATCTCATCTGTAA
CATCATTGGCAACGCTACCTTTGCCATGTTTCAGAAACAACTCTGGCGCATCGGGCTTCCCATACAATCG
ATAGATTGTCGCACCTGATTGCCCGACATTATCGCGAGCCCATTTATACCCATATAAATCAGCATCCATG
TTGGAATTTAATCGCGGCCTAGAGCAAGACGTTTCCCGTTGAATATGGCTCATAACACCCCTTGTATTAC
TGTTTATGTAAGCAGACAGTTTTATTGTTCATGACCAAAATCCCTTAACGTGAGTTTTCGTTCCACTGAG
CGTCAGACCCCGTAGAAAAGATCAAAGGATCTTCTTGAGATCCTTTTTTTCTGCGCGTAATCTGCTGCTT
GCAAACAAAAAAACCACCGCTACCAGCGGTGGTTTGTTTGCCGGATCAAGAGCTACCAACTCTTTTTCCG
AAGGTAACTGGCTTCAGCAGAGCGCAGATACCAAATACTGTCCTTCTAGTGTAGCCGTAGTTAGGCCACC
ACTTCAAGAACTCTGTAGCACCGCCTACATACCTCGCTCTGCTAATCCTGTTACCAGTGGCTGCTGCCAG
TGGCGATAAGTCGTGTCTTACCGGGTTGGACTCAAGACGATAGTTACCGGATAAGGCGCAGCGGTCGGGC
TGAACGGGGGGTTCGTGCACACAGCCCAGCTTGGAGCGAACGACCTACACCGAACTGAGATACCTACAGC
GTGAGCTATGAGAAAGCGCCACGCTTCCCGAAGGGAGAAAGGCGGACAGGTATCCGGTAAGCGGCAGGGT
CGGAACAGGAGAGCGCACGAGGGAGCTTCCAGGGGGAAACGCCTGGTATCTTTATAGTCCTGTCGGGTTT
CGCCACCTCTGACTTGAGCGTCGATTTTTGTGATGCTCGTCAGGGGGGCGGAGCCTATGGAAAAACGCCA
GCAACGCGGCCTTTTTACGGTTCCTGGCCTTTTGCTGGCCTTTTGCTCACATGTTCTTTCCTGCGTTATC
CCCTGATTCTGTGGATAACCGTATTACCGCCTTTGAGTGAGCTGATACCGCTCGCCGCAGCCGAACGACC
GAGCGCAGCGAGTCAGTGAGCGAGGAAGCGGAAGAGCGCCTGATGCGGTATTTTCTCCTTACGCATCTGT
GCGGTATTTCACACCGCAATGGTGCACTCTCAGTACAATCTGCTCTGATGCCGCATAGTTAAGCCAGTAT
ACACTCCGCTATCGCTACGTGACTGGGTCATGGCTGCGCCCCGACACCCGCCAACACCCGCTGACGCGCC
CTGACGGGCTTGTCTGCTCCCGGCATCCGCTTACAGACAAGCTGTGACCGTCTCCGGGAGCTGCATGTGT
CAGAGGTTTTCACCGTCATCACCGAAACGCGCGAGGCAGCTGCGGTAAAGCTCATCAGCGTGGTCGTGAA
GCGATTCACAGATGTCTGCCTGTTCATCCGCGTCCAGCTCGTTGAGTTTCTCCAGAAGCGTTAATGTCTG
GCTTCTGATAAAGCGGGCCATGTTAAGGGCGGTTTTTTCCTGTTTGGTCACTGATGCCTCCGTGTAAGGG
GGATTTCTGTTCATGGGGGTAATGATACCGATGAAACGAGAGAGGATGCTCACGATACGGGTTACTGATG
ATGAACATGCCCGGTTACTGGAACGTTGTGAGGGTAAACAACTGGCGGTATGGATGCGGCGGGACCAGAG
AAAAATCACTCAGGGTCAATGCCAGCGCTTCGTTAATACAGATGTAGGTGTTCCACAGGGTAGCCAGCAG
CATCCTGCGATGCAGATCCGGAACATAATGGTGCAGGGCGCTGACTTCCGCGTTTCCAGACTTTACGAAA
CACGGAAACCGAAGACCATTCATGTTGTTGCTCAGGTCGCAGACGTTTTGCAGCAGCAGTCGCTTCACGT
TCGCTCGCGTATCGGTGATTCATTCTGCTAACCAGTAAGGCAACCCCGCCAGCCTAGCCGGGTCCTCAAC
GACAGGAGCACGATCATGCGCACCCGTGGGGCCGCCATGCCGGCGATAATGGCCTGCTTCTCGCCGAAAC
GTTTGGTGGCGGGACCAGTGACGAAGGCTTGAGCGAGGGCGTGCAAGATTCCGAATACCGCAAGCGACAG
GCCGATCATCGTCGCGCTCCAGCGAAAGCGGTCCTCGCCGAAAATGACCCAGAGCGCTGCCGGCACCTGT
CCTACGAGTTGCATGATAAAGAAGACAGTCATAAGTGCGGCGACGATAGTCATGCCCCGCGCCCACCGGA
AGGAGCTGACTGGGTTGAAGGCTCTCAAGGGCATCGGTCGAGATCCCGGTGCCTAATGAGTGAGCTAACT
TACATTAATTGCGTTGCGCTCACTGCCCGCTTTCCAGTCGGGAAACCTGTCGTGCCAGCTGCATTAATGA
ATCGGCCAACGCGCGGGGAGAGGCGGTTTGCGTATTGGGCGCCAGGGTGGTTTTTCTTTTCACCAGTGAG
ACGGGCAACAGCTGATTGCCCTTCACCGCCTGGCCCTGAGAGAGTTGCAGCAAGCGGTCCACGCTGGTTT
GCCCCAGCAGGCGAAAATCCTGTTTGATGGTGGTTAACGGCGGGATATAACATGAGCTGTCTTCGGTATC
GTCGTATCCCACTACCGAGATATCCGCACCAACGCGCAGCCCGGACTCGGTAATGGCGCGCATTGCGCCC
AGCGCCATCTGATCGTTGGCAACCAGCATCGCAGTGGGAACGATGCCCTCATTCAGCATTTGCATGGTTT
GTTGAAAACCGGACATGGCACTCCAGTCGCCTTCCCGTTCCGCTATCGGCTGAATTTGATTGCGAGTGAG
ATATTTATGCCAGCCAGCCAGACGCAGACGCGCCGAGACAGAACTTAATGGGCCCGCTAACAGCGCGATT
TGCTGGTGACCCAATGCGACCAGATGCTCCACGCCCAGTCGCGTACCGTCTTCATGGGAGAAAATAATAC
TGTTGATGGGTGTCTGGTCAGAGACATCAAGAAATAACGCCGGAACATTAGTGCAGGCAGCTTCCACAGC
AATGGCATCCTGGTCATCCAGCGGATAGTTAATGATCAGCCCACTGACGCGTTGCGCGAGAAGATTGTGC
ACCGCCGCTTTACAGGCTTCGACGCCGCTTCGTTCTACCATCGACACCACCACGCTGGCACCCAGTTGAT
CGGCGCGAGATTTAATCGCCGCGACAATTTGCGACGGCGCGTGCAGGGCCAGACTGGAGGTGGCAACGCC
AATCAGCAACGACTGTTTGCCCGCCAGTTGTTGTGCCACGCGGTTGGGAATGTAATTCAGCTCCGCCATC
GCCGCTTCCACTTTTTCCCGCGTTTTCGCAGAAACGTGGCTGGCCTGGTTCACCACGCGGGAAACGGTCT
GATAAGAGACACCGGCATACTCTGCGACATCGTATAACGTTACTGGTTTCACATTCACCACCCTGAATTG
ACTCTCTTCCGGGCGCTATCATGCCATACCGCGAAAGGTTTTGCGCCATTCGATGGTGTCCGGGATCTCG
ACGCTCTCCCTTATGCGACTCCTGCATTAGGAAGCAGCCCAGTAGTAGGTTGAGGCCGTTGAGCACCGCC
GCCGCAAGGAATGGTGCATGCAAGGAGATGGCGCCC
Features (pLannotate 1.2.2; 22 found; start..end, strand, type, name):
    193..211     +  promoter       T7 promoter: promoter for bacteriophage T7 RNA polymerase
    212..236     +  protein_bind   lac operator: The lac repressor binds to the lac operator to inhibit transcription in E. coli. This inhibition can be relieved by adding lactose or isopropyl-β-D-thiogalactopyranoside (IPTG). lac repressor encoded by lacI
    251..273     +  RBS            RBS: efficient ribosome binding site from bacteriophage T7 gene 10 (Olins and Rangwala, 1989)
    292..309     +  CDS            6xHis: 6xHis affinity tag
    319..1419    +  CDS            MBP: maltose binding protein from E. coli; malE (mutated); This version of the gene does not encode a signal sequence, so MBP will remain in the cytosol.
   1474..1494    +  CDS            TEV site: tobacco etch virus (TEV) protease recognition and cleavage site
   1636..1974    +  CDS            Kcnq4 (fragment): KCNQ4_RAT - Experimental evidence at transcript level: Swiss-Prot protein existence level 2. Probably important in the regulation of neuronal excitability. May underlie a potassium current involved in regulating the excitability of sensory cells of the cochlea. From Rattus norvegicus (Rat).
   2107..2124    +  CDS            9xHis (fragment): 9xHis affinity tag
   2134..2183    +  CDS            SET1 (fragment): solubility-enhancement tag derived from T7 phage gene 10B
   2191..2238    +  terminator     T7 terminator: transcription terminator for bacteriophage T7 RNA polymerase
   2275..2703    +  rep_origin     f1 ori (sequence partly withheld): f1 bacteriophage origin of replication; arrow indicates direction of (+) strand synthesis
   2756..2813    +  promoter       AmpR promoter (fragment): bla
   2822..3637    -  CDS            KanR: aminoglycoside phosphotransferase; aph(3')-Ia; confers resistance to kanamycin in bacteria or G418 (Geneticin®) in eukaryotes
   3759..4347    +  rep_origin     ori: high-copy-number ColE1/pMB1/pBR322/pUC origin of replication
   4533..4672    -  misc_feature   bom: basis of mobility region from pBR322
   4774..4965    -  CDS            rop: Rop protein, which maintains plasmids at low copy number; rop
   4982..5362    +  CDS            YPB1_ECOLX: Protein predicted: Swiss-Prot protein existence level 4. From Escherichia coli.
   5434..5725    -  CDS            TcR (fragment): tetracycline efflux protein; tet; confers resistance to tetracycline
   5740..5761    -  protein_bind   CAP binding site: CAP binding activates transcription in the presence of cAMP. E. coli catabolite activator protein
   5774..6856    -  CDS            lacI: lac repressor; lacI; The lac repressor binds to the lac operator to inhibit transcription in E. coli. This inhibition can be relieved by adding lactose or isopropyl-β-D-thiogalactopyranoside (IPTG).
   6857..6934    -  promoter       lacI promoter: lacI
   6942..171     -  CDS            TcR (fragment) (across the origin): tetracycline efflux protein; tet; confers resistance to tetracycline
