[The description below was written by a language model from this plasmid's Addgene catalogue record and pLannotate feature annotations shown in this document.]
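Description:
Kv7.4 AD (325-645, C643A, Δ 368-492)/S536D/L540D/pET28HMT is a 7,050 nt bacterial expression plasmid built on a modified Novagen pET28 backbone ("HMT" corresponds to the His–MBP–TEV leader seen in the feature table). It is intended for recombinant protein production in E. coli. The plasmid is maintained through a ColE1/pMB1-type origin and selected with kanamycin via the aph(3')-Ia gene. It also carries an f1 origin, the pBR322 bom region and rop. The catalogue lists it as high copy, although rop normally moderates copy number. Short tetracycline-resistance fragments and a partial AmpR promoter appear to be non-functional backbone remnants.

The expression cassette uses a T7 promoter followed by a lac operator and the T7 gene 10 ribosome binding site, with lacI supplied on the plasmid. Transcription therefore depends on T7 RNA polymerase in the host and is inducible with IPTG, and a T7 terminator closes the unit. The open reading frame encodes an N-terminal 6xHis tag, cytosolic maltose binding protein lacking its signal sequence, and a TEV protease site, so the affinity and solubility tags can be removed after purification.

The insert is a segment of human KCNQ4 (Kv7.4) covering residues 325–645, with residues 368–492 deleted, a C643A substitution, and the S536D and L540D mutations. The annotation tool matched only part of this region, to the rat orthologue, which likely reflects sequence similarity rather than a different species. The His and T7-derived fragments annotated downstream of the insert are vector sequence, and the record does not indicate that they are translated. The associated publication concerns calmodulin-dependent regulation of Kv7 channels, but the record does not state the specific role of the two aspartate mutations.
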