Addgene plasmid #111451: Kv7.4 AD (325-645, C643A, Δ 368-492)/S536D/L540D/pET28HMT
Purpose: Protein expression in E.Coli
Depositing lab: Dan Minor. Depositing organization: University of California, San Francisco (UCSF). Publication: A Calmodulin C-Lobe Ca(2+)-Dependent Switch Governs Kv7 Channel Function. Chang A, Abderemane-Ali F, Hura GL, Rossen ND, Gate RE, Minor DL Jr.. Neuron. 2018 Feb 21;97(4):836-852.e6. doi: 10.1016/j.neuron.2018.01.035. Epub 2018 Feb 8. PubMed 29429937.
Backbone
  Vector backbone: pET28
  Backbone manufacturer: Novagen
  Vector type: Bacterial Expression
Growth in bacteria
  Bacterial resistance: Kanamycin, 50 μg/mL
  Growth temperature: 37°C
  Growth strain: DH5alpha
  Copy number: High Copy
Gene/Insert
  Gene/Insert name: potassium voltage-gated channel subfamily KQT member 4 isoform a [Homo sapiens]
  Species: H. sapiens (human)
  Mutation: Kv7.4 AD (325-645, C643A, Δ 368-492)/S536D/L540D
  Entrez Gene: KCNQ4 (a.k.a. DFNA2, DFNA2A, KV7.4)
  Tag / fusion protein: His Tag (N terminal on insert); MBP tag (N terminal on insert)
  Cloning method: Unknown
  Sequencing primers: 5′ T7 Forward; 3′ T7 Reverse
Terms and licenses: Academic/Nonprofit Terms; Industry Terms: Not Available to Industry
How to cite: Kv7.4 AD (325-645, C643A, Δ 368-492)/S536D/L540D/pET28HMT was a gift from Dan Minor (Addgene plasmid # 111451 ; http://n2t.net/addgene:111451 ; RRID:Addgene_111451)
